>Addgene plasmid #122078 | pCu-SpAtg17(416) | addgene full sequence | sequence record 240334 | Addgene NGS Result
TCCCCGCGCGTTGGCCGATTCATTAATGCAGCTGGCACGACAGGTTTCCCGACTGGAAAGCGGGCAGTGA
GCGCAACGCAATTAATGTGAGTTAGCTCACTCATTAGGCACCCCAGGCTTTACACTTTATGCTTCCGGCT
CGTATGTTGTGTGGAATTGTGAGCGGATAACAATTTCACACAGGAAACAGCTATGACCATGATTACGCCA
AGCGCGCAATTAACCCTCACTAAAGGGAACAAAAGCTGGAGCTCCTAGTTAGAAAAAGACATTTTTGCTG
TCAGTCACTGTCAAGAGATTCTTTTGCTGGCATTTCTTCTAGAAGCAAAAAGAGCGATGCGTCTTTTCCG
CTGAACCGTTCCAGCAAAAAAGACTACCAACGCAATATGGATTGTCAGAATCATATAAAAGAGAAGCAAA
TAACTCCTTGTCTTGTATCAATTGCATTATAATATCTTCTTGTTAGTGCAATATCATATAGAAGTCATCG
ACTAGTGGATCCCCCGGGATGGAATTGTTGCAGCAGTGGACTCAGCAAGCCAAAGCAGCTCTTACTCAAG
CCAGGCAACTGTGTGGTGATGCACATAAGTTTAATGAAGATGCAAAAACTGATTTGAGAAATTCCATAAA
GCAGCATCAACAGCTAAAAGAGTTGGCGAAGCTCACAGCATCTCAATGTACTCGTTTAGACTCTTCAACA
GCTCTTATTAAGCAGTTATTAGATCTAGTTCAAAATTATCCAACATTTAATCAATTAAACGTCCTTCATG
ATCGATTGGAATCGTCACTTAAACGTCTTCGTGACTGTACATTAGATCCAGCCTTAGGAAGCGAATATAC
CAATCTTTATGCATTTGTAGATGATACTGCATTAGAAGATTTGAAAACCAGGCTCCGAGGCGTAACTGAT
GGTGTTTGGAATGCTTTCGAAAAGCTAGCGGGTTTACTGGAAGAAGATTTGTGTGCCAATTATCATAAAC
GTTTAGAAGCTGTTTCATTAGACTTCTTACCTCCCGCTTATAACGATACTGCCGAAGAACTTGCGGATTT
GCTTTTGCAAGTTGCTCAACATTACGATCAATGCTCCGAAGCTCTCAATATTTATGACACCCTTTCTGAT
GCGGAGAAGAAAGATCTCCAAGAAGTGCTTCAATCAGACTCTAATCATGTTCCTTCGGTATTGACAGAAC
TTAGGAGTGGATTAGATCAAACAATTCATTATTTCAACGCAGTTCAAAGTTATAAGTCAAAGGTAGATTC
GGCAACATCGATTTTGGAAGCCTTGGCTGAGGAGTTAAACAAAAACCAGTTGACTAATCAAAGGCATGAA
GCCGCGCATGAGTTAATGAGGGCGCAAACCGGCCTGGAGATTCCGCAATTAGCTCAAGAACTCGTGCAGC
TTGAAAGACATTACACACATTTTGCTAAAGCGTATACCGCTCTCCTTCAGGAAATTCACAGACGACAAAC
CTATGAAAATTGTGTAAGATCCATTGTGGACGAATTTGTGGGACGCCTGGAGAAGGAACAACAGGCGGAG
GCGAAATGTCGTATCGATTTTTTCAATCAATATGGTGATTATTTACCCCAGACTCTATGGGGAGCTGTAA
CAGATCCTCCTTTACATTTTGAAATTATAGAGCACCAATATACAGAATTGCCAAACGTAAAGGTAATTCC
TGATAAAAACGATAAGAAATCGAAGCAACGTGAAAAATCTTCTACTACAGCCTCTAAGCGATGACTCGAG
TCATGTAATTAGTTATGTCACGCTTACATTCACGCCCTCCCCCCACATCCGCTCTAACCGAAAAGGAAGG
AGTTAGACAACCTGAAGTCTAGGTCCCTATTTATTTTTTTATAGTTATGTTAGTATTAAGAACGTTATTT
ATATTTCAAATTTTTCTTTTTTTTCTGTACAGACGCGTGTACGCATGTAACATTATACTGAAAACCTTGC
TTGAGAAGGTTTTGGGACGCTCGAAGGCTTTAATTTGCGGCCGGTACCCAATTCGCCCTATAGTGAGTCG
TATTACGCGCGCTCACTGGCCGTCGTTTTACAACGTCGTGACTGGGAAAACCCTGGCGTTACCCAACTTA
ATCGCCTTGCAGCACATCCCCCTTTCGCCAGCTGGCGTAATAGCGAAGAGGCCCGCACCGATCGCCCTTC
CCAACAGTTGCGCAGCCTGAATGGCGAATGG
[124 nt withheld, positions 2202-2325]
C
[91 nt withheld, positions 2327-2417]
A
[49 nt withheld, positions 2419-2467]
CCTTTGACGTTGGAGTCCACGTTCTTT
[37 nt withheld, positions 2495-2531]
ACCCTATCTCGGTCTATTCTTTTGATTTATAAGGGATTTTGCCGATTTCGGCCTATTGGTTAAAAAATGA
GCTGATTTAACAAAAATTTAACGCGAATTTTAACAAAATATTAACGCTTACAATTTCCTGATGCGGTATT
TTCTCCTTACGCATCTGTGCGGTATTTCACACCGCATAGGGTAATAACTGATATAATTAAATTGAAGCTC
TAATTTGTGAGTTTAGTATACATGCATTTACTTATAATACAGTTTTTTAGTTTTGCTGGCCGCATCTTCT
CAAATATGCTTCCCAGCCTGCTTTTCTGTAACGTTCACCCTCTACCTTAGCATCCCTTCCCTTTGCAAAT
AGTCCTCTTCCAACAATAATAATGTCAGATCCTGTAGAGACCACATCATCCACGGTTCTATACTGTTGAC
CCAATGCGTCTCCCTTGTCATCTAAACCCACACCGGGTGTCATAATCAACCAATCGTAACCTTCATCTCT
TCCACCCATGTCTCTTTGAGCAATAAAGCCGATAACAAAATCTTTGTCGCTCTTCGCAATGTCAACAGTA
CCCTTAGTATATTCTCCAGTAGATAGGGAGCCCTTGCATGACAATTCTGCTAACATCAAAAGGCCTCTAG
GTTCCTTTGTTACTTCTTCTGCCGCCTGCTTCAAACCGCTAACAATACCTGGGCCCACCACACCGTGTGC
ATTCGTAATGTCTGCCCATTCTGCTATTCTGTATACACCCGCAGAGTACTGCAATTTGACTGTATTACCA
ATGTCAGCAAATTTTCTGTCTTCGAAGAGTAAAAAATTGTACTTGGCGGATAATGCCTTTAGCGGCTTAA
CTGTGCCCTCCATGGAAAAATCAGTCAAGATATCCACATGTGTTTTTAGTAAACAAATTTTGGGACCTAA
TGCTTCAACTAACTCCAGTAATTCCTTGGTGGTACGAACATCCAATGAAGCACACAAGTTTGTTTGCTTT
TCGTGCATGATATTAAATAGCTTGGCAGCAACAGGACTAGGATGAGTAGCAGCACGTTCCTTATATGTAG
CTTTCGACATGATTTATCTTCGTTTCCTGCAGGTTTTTGTTCTGTGCAGTTGGGTTAAGAATACTGGGCA
ATTTCATGTTTCTTCAACACTACATATGCGTATATATACCAATCTAAGTCTGTGCTCCTTCCTTCGTTCT
TCCTTCTGTTCGGAGATTACCGAATCAAAAAAATTTCAAGGAAACCGAAATCAAAAAAAAGAATAAAAAA
AAAATGATGAATTGAAAAGGTGGTATGGTGCACTCTCAGTACAATCTGCTCTGATGCCGCATAGTTAAGC
CAGCCCCGACACCCGCCAACACCCGCTGACGCGCCCTGACGGGCTTGTCTGCTCCCGGCATCCGCTTACA
GACAAGCTGTGACCGTCTCCGGGAGCTGCATGTGTCAGAGGTTTTCACCGTCATCACCGAAACGCGCGAG
ACGAAAGGGCCTCGTGATACGCCTATTTTTATAGGTTAATGTCATGATAATAATGGTTTCTTAGACGGAT
CGCTTGCCTGTAACTTACACGCGCCTCGTATCTTTTAATGATGGAATAATTTGGGAATTTACTCTGTGTT
TATTTATTTTTATGTTTTGTATTTGGATTTTAGAAAGTAAATAAAGAAGGTAGAAGAGTTACGGAATGAA
GAAAAAAAAATAAACAAAGGTTTAAAAAATTTCAACAAAAAGCGTACTTTACATATATATTTATTAGACA
AGAAAAGCAGATTAAATAGATATACATTCGATTAACGATAAGTAAAATGTAAAATCACAGGATTTTCGTG
TGTGGTCTTCTACACAGACAAGATGAAACAATTCGGCATTAATACCTGAGAGCAGGAAGAGCAAGATAAA
AGGTAGTATTTGTTGGCGATCCCCCTAGAGTCTTTTACATCTTCGGAAAACAAAAACTATTTTTTCTTTA
ATTTCTTTTTTTACTTTCTATTTTTAATTTATATATTTATATTAAAAAATTTAAATTATAATTATTTTTA
TAGCACGTGATGAAAAGGACCCAGGTGGCACTTTTCGGGGAAATGTGCGCGGAACCCCTATTTGTTTATT
TTTCTAAATACATTCAAATATGTATCCGCTCATGAGACAATAACCCTGATAAATGCTTCAATAATATTGA
AAAAGGAAGAGTATGAGTATTCAACATTTCCGTGTCGCCCTTATTCCCTTTTTTGCGGCATTTTGCCTTC
CTGTTTTTGCTCACCCAGAAACGCTGGTGAAAGTAAAAGATGCTGAAGATCAGTTGGGTGCACGAGTGGG
TTACATCGAACTGGATCTCAACAGCGGTAAGATCCTTGAGAGTTTTCGCCCCGAAGAACGTTTTCCAATG
ATGAGCACTTTTAAAGTTCTGCTATGTGGCGCGGTATTATCCCGTATTGACGCCGGGCAAGAGCAACTCG
GTCGCCGCATACACTATTCTCAGAATGACTTGGTTGAGTACTCACCAGTCACAGAAAAGCATCTTACGGA
TGGCATGACAGTAAGAGAATTATGCAGTGCTGCCATAACCATGAGTGATAACACTGCGGCCAACTTACTT
CTGACAACGATCGGAGGACCGAAGGAGCTAACCGCTTTTTTGCACAACATGGGGGATCATGTAACTCGCC
TTGATCGTTGGGAACCGGAGCTGAATGAAGCCATACCAAACGACGAGCGTGACACCACGATGCCTGTAGC
AATGGCAACAACGTTGCGCAAACTATTAACTGGCGAACTACTTACTCTAGCTTCCCGGCAACAATTAATA
GACTGGATGGAGGCGGATAAAGTTGCAGGACCACTTCTGCGCTCGGCCCTTCCGGCTGGCTGGTTTATTG
CTGATAAATCTGGAGCCGGTGAGCGTGGGTCTCGCGGTATCATTGCAGCACTGGGGCCAGATGGTAAGCC
CTCCCGTATCGTAGTTATCTACACGACGGGGAGTCAGGCAACTATGGATGAACGAAATAGACAGATCGCT
GAGATAGGTGCCTCACTGATTAAGCATTGGTAACTGTCAGACCAAGTTTACTCATATATACTTTAGATTG
ATTTAAAACTTCATTTTTAATTTAAAAGGATCTAGGTGAAGATCCTTTTTGATAATCTCATGACCAAAAT
CCCTTAACGTGAGTTTTCGTTCCACTGAGCGTCAGACCCCGTAGAAAAGATCAAAGGATCTTCTTGAGAT
CCTTTTTTTCTGCGCGTAATCTGCTGCTTGCAAACAAAAAAACCACCGCTACCAGCGGTGGTTTGTTTGC
CGGATCAAGAGCTACCAACTCTTTTTCCGAAGGTAACTGGCTTCAGCAGAGCGCAGATACCAAATACTGT
TCTTCTAGTGTAGCCGTAGTTAGGCCACCACTTCAAGAACTCTGTAGCACCGCCTACATACCTCGCTCTG
CTAATCCTGTTACCAGTGGCTGCTGCCAGTGGCGATAAGTCGTGTCTTACCGGGTTGGACTCAAGACGAT
AGTTACCGGATAAGGCGCAGCGGTCGGGCTGAACGGGGGGTTCGTGCACACAGCCCAGCTTGGAGCGAAC
GACCTACACCGAACTGAGATACCTACAGCGTGAGCTATGAGAAAGCGCCACGCTTCCCGAAGGGAGAAAG
GCGGACAGGTATCCGGTAAGCGGCAGGGTCGGAACAGGAGAGCGCACGAGGGAGCTTCCAGGGGGAAACG
CCTGGTATCTTTATAGTCCTGTCGGGTTTCGCCACCTCTGACTTGAGCGTCGATTTTTGTGATGCTCGTC
AGGGGGGCGGAGCCTATGGAAAAACGCCAGCAACGCGGCCTTTTTACGGTTCCTGGCCTTTTGCTGGCCT
TTTGCTCACATGTTCTTTCCTGCGTTATCCCCTGATTCTGTGGATAACCGTATTACCGCCTTTGAGTGAG
CTGATACCGCTCGCCGCAGCCGAACGACCGAGCGCAGCGAGTCAGTGAGCGAGGAAGCGGAAGAGCGCCC
AATACGCAAACCGCCTC
Features (pLannotate 1.2.2; 21 found; start..end, strand, type, name):
     83..104     +  protein_bind   CAP binding site: CAP binding activates transcription in the presence of cAMP. E. coli catabolite activator protein
    119..149     +  promoter       lac promoter: promoter for the E. coli lac operon
    157..173     +  protein_bind   lac operator: The lac repressor binds to the lac operator to inhibit transcription in E. coli. This inhibition can be relieved by adding lactose or isopropyl-β-D-thiogalactopyranoside (IPTG). lac repressor encoded by lacI
    218..236     +  promoter       T3 promoter: promoter for bacteriophage T3 RNA polymerase
    255..489     +  promoter       CUP1 promoter: S. cerevisiae CUP1; inducible metallothionein promoter, regulated by Cu2+
    491..508     +  misc_feature   MCS (fragment): pBluescript multiple cloning site
    509..1741    +  CDS            atg17: ATG17_SCHPO - Protein inferred from homology: Swiss-Prot protein existence level 3. Autophagy-specific protein that functions in response to autophagy-inducing signals as a scaffold to recruit other ATG proteins to organize preautophagosomal structure (PAS) formation. Modulates the timing and magnitude of the autophagy response, such as the size of the sequestering vesicles. Plays particularly a role in pexophagy and nucleophagy (By similarity). From Schizosaccharomyces pombe (strain 972 / ATCC 24843) (Fission yeast).
   1751..1998    +  terminator     CYC1 terminator: S. cerevisiae CYC1; transcription terminator for CYC1
   2017..2035    -  promoter       T7 promoter: promoter for bacteriophage T7 RNA polymerase
   2043..2198    +  CDS            lacZα (fragment): LacZα fragment of β-galactosidase; lacZ fragment
   2202..2630    +  rep_origin     f1 ori (sequence partly withheld): f1 bacteriophage origin of replication; arrow indicates direction of (+) strand synthesis
   2658..2709    -  misc_feature   bom (fragment): basis of mobility region from pBR322
   2788..3591    -  CDS            URA3: orotidine-5'-phosphate decarboxylase, required for uracil biosynthesis; S. cerevisiae URA3; yeast auxotrophic marker, counterselectable with 5-fluoroorotic acid (5-FOA)
   3592..3807    -  promoter       URA3 promoter: S. cerevisiae URA3
   3815..3864    -  misc_feature   bom (fragment): basis of mobility region from pBR322
   3966..4001    -  CDS            rop (fragment): Rop protein, which maintains plasmids at low copy number; rop
   4069..4572    -  misc_feature   CEN/ARS: S. cerevisiae CEN6 centromere fused to an autonomously replicating sequence
   4609..4713    +  promoter       AmpR promoter: bla
   4714..5574    +  CDS            AmpR: β-lactamase; bla; confers resistance to ampicillin, carbenicillin, and related antibiotics
   5745..6333    +  rep_origin     ori: high-copy-number ColE1/pMB1/pBR322/pUC origin of replication
   6516..70      +  CDS            lacI (fragment) (across the origin): lac repressor; lacI; The lac repressor binds to the lac operator to inhibit transcription in E. coli. This inhibition can be relieved by adding lactose or isopropyl-β-D-thiogalactopyranoside (IPTG).
