[The description below was written by a language model from this plasmid's Addgene catalogue record and pLannotate feature annotations shown in this document.]
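Description:
pCu-SpAtg17(416) is a yeast expression plasmid built on the pRS416 backbone, a centromeric E. coli–yeast shuttle vector. In Saccharomyces cerevisiae it is maintained through a CEN6/ARS element, which gives stable, low-copy propagation, and it is selected by uracil prototrophy through the URA3 marker with its native promoter; URA3 also allows counterselection with 5-fluoroorotic acid. In bacteria the plasmid replicates from a high-copy ColE1/pUC-type origin and is selected with ampicillin via the β-lactamase gene. An f1 origin, along with remnants of the pBluescript-derived cloning region (lac promoter and operator, lacZα fragment, T3 and T7 promoters flanking the insert), are carried over from the parent vector and play no evident role in yeast expression.

The payload is the full coding sequence of Schizosaccharomyces pombe atg17, placed between the S. cerevisiae CUP1 promoter and the CYC1 transcription terminator. CUP1 is the metallothionein promoter, which responds to copper ions, so expression of the fission yeast protein can be tuned by copper in the medium. No epitope tag or fluorescent reporter is annotated on the open reading frame. Atg17 is a scaffold protein of the Atg1 kinase complex that helps recruit other autophagy proteins to organise the pre-autophagosomal structure. The stated purpose is simply expression of S. pombe Atg17, and the associated study compares conserved and unique features of the fission yeast core Atg1 complex. The budding yeast regulatory and maintenance elements suggest heterologous expression in S. cerevisiae, for example to test cross-species function, although the record does not state the specific experiment.
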