Addgene plasmid #122078: pCu-SpAtg17(416)
Purpose: Expressing S. pombe Atg17
Depositing lab: Daniel Klionsky. Depositing organization: University of Michigan. Publication: Conserved and unique features of the fission yeast core Atg1 complex. Nanji T, Liu X, Chew LH, Li FK, Biswas M, Yu ZQ, Lu S, Dong MQ, Du LL, Klionsky DJ, Yip CK. Autophagy. 2017;13(12):2018-2027. doi: 10.1080/15548627.2017.1382782. Epub 2017 Nov 23. PubMed 28976798.
Backbone
  Vector backbone: pRS416
  Vector type: Yeast Expression
  Selectable markers: URA3
Growth in bacteria
  Bacterial resistance: Ampicillin, 100 μg/mL
  Growth temperature: 37°C
  Growth strain: DH5alpha
  Copy number: Unknown
Gene/Insert
  Gene/Insert name: SpATG17
  Species: S. pombe (fission yeast)
  Entrez Gene: atg17 (a.k.a. SPAC10F6.11c)
Terms and licenses: Academic/Nonprofit Terms; Industry Terms: Not Available to Industry
How to cite: pCu-SpAtg17(416) was a gift from Daniel Klionsky (Addgene plasmid # 122078 ; http://n2t.net/addgene:122078 ; RRID:Addgene_122078)
